>Addgene plasmid #64956 | pUC18PV-mini-Tn7T | depositor full sequence | sequence record 109784 | pUC18PV-mini-Tn7T sequence 3247 bps
TCGCGCGTTTCGGTGATGACGGTGAAAACCTCTGACACATGCAGCTCCCGGAGACGGTCACAGCTTGTCT
GTAAGCGGATGCCGGGAGCAGACAAGCCCGTCAGGGCGCGTCAGCGGGTGTTGGCGGGTGTCGGGGCTGG
CTTAACTATGCGGCATCAGAGCAGATTGTACTGAGAGTGCACCATATGCGGTGTGAAATACCGCACAGAT
GCGTAAGGAGAAAATACCGCATCAGGCGCCATTCGCCATTCAGGCTGCGCAACTGTTGGGAAGGGCGATC
GGTGCGGGCCTCTTCGCTATTACGCCAGCTAGAGGACCAGCCGCGTAACCTGGCAAAATCGGTTACGGTT
GAGTAATAAATGGATGCCCTGCGTAAGCGGGTGTGGGCGGACAATAAAGTCTTAAACTGAACAAAATAGA
TCTAAACTATGACAATAAAGTCTTAAACTAGACAGAATAGTTGTAAACTGAAATCAGTCCAGTTATGCTG
TGAAAAAGCATACTGGACTTTTGTTATGGCTAAAGCAAACTCTTCATTTTCTGAAGTGCAAATTGCCCGT
CGTATTAAAGAGGGGCGTGGGGTTCGAGGTCGACGGTATCGATAAGCTAGCTTAATTAGCTGAGCTTGGA
CTCCTGTTGATAGATCCAGTAATGACCTCAGAACTCCATCTGGATTTGTTCAGAACGCTCGGTTGCCGCC
GGGCGTTTTTTATTGGTGAGAATCCAAGCTAGACTGCGATGAGTGGCAGGGCGGGGCGTAATTTTTTTAA
GGCAGTTATTGGTGCCCTTAAACGCCTGGGGTAATGACTCTCTAGCTTGAGGCATCAAATAAAACGAAAG
GCTCAGTCGAAAGACTGGGCCTTTCGTTTTATCTGTTGTTTGTCGGTGAACGCTCTCCTGAGTAGGACAA
ATCCGCCGCTAGGAGCTTGCGGCCCGGACGATATCATGCATGAGCTCACTAGTGGATCCCCCGGGCTGCA
GGAATTCCTCGAGAAGCTTGGGCCCGGTACCTCGCGAAGGCCTTGCAGGCCAACCAGATAAGTGAAATCT
AGTTCCAAACTATTTTGTCATTTTTAATTTTCGTATTAGCTTACGACGCTACACCCAGTTCCCATCTATT
TTGTCACTCTTCCCTAAATAATCCTTAAAAACTCCATTTCCACCCCTCCCAGTTCCCAACTATTTTGTCC
GCCCACAGCGGGGCATTTTTCTTCCTGTTATGTTTGGGCGCTGCATTAATGAATCGGCCAACGCGCGGGG
AGAGGCGGTTTGCGTATTGGGCGCTCTTCCGCTTCCTCGCTCACTGACCCGCTGCGCTCGGTCGTTCGGC
TGCGGCGAGCGGTATCAGCTGATAACGCAGGAAAGAACATGTGAGCAAAAGGCCAGCAAAAGGCCAGGAA
CCGTAAAAAGGCCGCGTTGCTGGCGTTTTTCCATAGGCTCCGCCCCCCTGACGAGCATCACAAAAATCGA
CGCTCGAGTCAGAGGTGGCGAAACCCGACAGGACTATAAAGATACCAGGCGTTTCCCCCTGGAAGCTCCC
TCGTGCGCTCTCCTGTTCCGACCCTGCCGCTTACCGGATACCTGTCCGCCTTTCTCCCTTCGGGAAGCGT
GGCGCTTTCTCATAGCTCACGCTGTAGGTATCTCAGTTCGGTGTAGGTCGTTCGCTCCAAGCTGGGCTGT
GTGCACGAACCCCCCGTTCAGCCCGACCGCTGCGCCTTATCCGGTAACTATCGTCTTGAGTCCAACCCGG
TAAGACACGACTTATCGCCACTGGCAGCAGCCACTGGTAACAGGATTAGCAGAGCGAGGTATGTAGGCGG
TGCTACAGAGTTCTTGAAGTGGTGGCCTAACTACGGCTACACTAGAAGGACAGTATTTGGTATCTGCGCT
CTGCTGAAGCCAGTTACCTTCGGAAAAAGAGTTGGTAGCTCTTGATCCGGCAAACAAACCACCGCTGGTA
GCGGTGGTTTTTTTGTTTGCAAGCAGCAGATTACGCGCAGAAAAAAAGGATCTCAAGAAGATCCTTTGAT
CTTTTCTACGGGGTCTGACGCTCAGTGGAACGAAAACTCACGTTAAGGGATTTTGGTCATGAGATTATCA
AAAAGGATCTTCACCTAGATCCTTTTAAATTAAAAATGAAGTTTTAAATCAATCTAAAGTATATATGAGT
AAACTTGGTCTGACAGTTACCAATGCTTAATCAGTGAGGCACCTATCTCAGCGATCTGTCTATTTCGTTC
ATCCATAGTTGCCTGACTCCCCGTCGTGTAGATAACTACGATACGGGAGGGCTTACCATCTGGCCCCAGT
GCTGCAATGATACCGCGAGACCCACGCTCACCGGCTCCAGATTTATCAGCAATAAACCAGCCAGCCGGAA
GGGCCGAGCGCAGAAGTGGTCCTGCAACTTTATCCGCCTCCATCCAGTCTATTAATTGTTGCCGGGAAGC
TAGAGTAAGTAGTTCGCCAGTTAATAGTTTGCGCAACGTTGTTGCCATTGCTACAGGCATCGTGGTGTCA
CGCTCGTCGTTTGGTATGGCTTCATTCAGCTCCGGTTCCCAACGATCAAGGCGAGTTACATGATCCCCCA
TGTTGTGCAAAAAAGCGGTTAGCTCCTTCGGTCCTCCGATCGTTGTCAGAAGTAAGTTGGCCGCAGTGTT
ATCACTCATGGTTATGGCAGCACTGCATAATTCTCTTACTGTCATGCCATCCGTAAGATGCTTTTCTGTG
ACTGGTGAGTACTCAACCAAGTCATTCTGAGAATAGTGTATGCGGCGACCGAGTTGCTCTTGCCCGGCGT
CAATACGGGATAATACCGCGCCACATAGCAGAACTTTAAAAGTGCTCATCATTGGAAAACGTTCTTCGGG
GCGAAAACTCTCAAGGATCTTACCGCTGTTGAGATCCAGTTCGATGTAACCCACTCGTGCACCCAACTGA
TCTTCAGCATCTTTTACTTTCACCAGCGTTTCTGGGTGAGCAAAAACAGGAAGGCAAAATGCCGCAAAAA
AGGGAATAAGGGCGACACGGAAATGTTGAATACTCATACTCTTCCTTTTTCAATATTATTGAAGCATTTA
TCAGGGTTATTGTCTCATGAGCGGATACATATTTGAATGTATTTAGAAAAATAAACAAATAGGGGTTCCG
CGCACATTTCCCCGAAAAGTGCCACCTGACGTCTAAGAAACCATTATTATCATGACATTAACCTATAAAA
ATAGGCGTATCACGAGGCCCTTTCGTC
Features (pLannotate 1.2.2; 14 found; start..end, strand, type, name):
    137..236     +  misc_feature   bom (fragment): basis of mobility region from pBR322
    242..310     -  CDS            lacZα (fragment): LacZα fragment of β-galactosidase; lacZ fragment
    382..580     -  mobile_element Tn7R (fragment): mini-Tn7 element (right end of the Tn7 transposon) Tn7
    584..608     -  misc_feature   MCS (fragment): pBluescript multiple cloning site
    629..723     +  terminator     lambda t0 terminator: transcription terminator from phage lambda
    733..762     +  CDS            CmR (fragment): chloramphenicol acetyltransferase confers resistance to chloramphenicol
    826..912     +  terminator     rrnB T1 terminator: Escherichia coli rrnB; transcription terminator T1 from the E. coli rrnB gene
    958..987     +  misc_feature   MCS (fragment): pBluescript multiple cloning site
   1032..1197    -  mobile_element Tn7L: mini-Tn7 element (left end of the Tn7 transposon) Tn7
   1230..1284    -  CDS            lacI (fragment): lac repressor; lacI; The lac repressor binds to the lac operator to inhibit transcription in E. coli. This inhibition can be relieved by adding lactose or isopropyl-β-D-thiogalactopyranoside (IPTG).
   1428..2016    -  rep_origin     ori: high-copy-number ColE1/pMB1/pBR322/pUC origin of replication
   2187..3047    -  CDS            AmpR: β-lactamase; bla; confers resistance to ampicillin, carbenicillin, and related antibiotics
   3048..3152    -  promoter       AmpR promoter: bla
   3247..35      +  CDS            rop (fragment) (across the origin): Rop protein, which maintains plasmids at low copy number; rop
