[The description below was written by a language model from this plasmid's Addgene catalogue record and pLannotate feature annotations shown in this document.]
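Description:
pUC18PV-mini-Tn7T is a small (about 3.2 kb) empty-backbone plasmid derived from pUC18-mini-Tn7T, modified so that the pUC18 portion carries a single PvuII site. It is a high-copy E. coli plasmid that replicates from the ColE1/pUC-type origin and is selected with ampicillin through the β-lactamase gene and its native promoter. The annotation also picks up short remnants of lacZα, lacI, rop and a partial pBR322 bom region. These are vector-derived fragments rather than functional genes.

The functional core is a mini-Tn7 element bounded by the Tn7 left and right ends (Tn7L and Tn7R). Between the ends lie two short polylinker segments flanking a pair of transcription terminators, lambda t0 and rrnB T1. A 30-nt fragment of the chloramphenicol acetyltransferase gene sits between the terminators and is too short to confer resistance. The terminators presumably insulate the transposon cargo and neighbouring DNA from read-through transcription. No selectable marker, promoter or insert is annotated inside the transposon, consistent with its listing as an empty backbone into which users clone cassettes by restriction digestion.

In general, mini-Tn7 vectors deliver cloned DNA as a single copy into the bacterial chromosome when the Tn7 transposition functions are supplied in trans, since only the transposon ends are present here. The associated publication describes the series as a Tn7-based broad-range bacterial cloning and expression system. The record does not state what the unique PvuII site in the backbone is intended for, though a single site outside the transposon would offer a convenient place to add further elements to the plasmid backbone.
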