Addgene plasmid #64956: pUC18PV-mini-Tn7T
Purpose: (Empty Backbone) pUC18-mini-Tn7T with unique PvuII site in pUC18 DNA
Depositing lab: Herbert Schweizer. Depositing organization: Colorado State University, Fort Collins. Publication: A Tn7-based broad-range bacterial cloning and expression system. Choi KH, Gaynor JB, White KG, Lopez C, Bosio CM, Karkhoff-Schweizer RR, Schweizer HP. Nat Methods. 2005 Jun;2(6):443-8. 10.1038/nmeth765 PubMed 15908923.
Backbone
  Vector backbone: pUC18-miniTn7T
  Backbone manufacturer: Herbert Schweizer
  Vector type: Bacterial Expression
Growth in bacteria
  Bacterial resistance: Ampicillin, 100 μg/mL
  Growth temperature: 37°C
  Growth strain: DH5alpha
  Copy number: High Copy
Gene/Insert
  Cloning method: Restriction Enzyme
Terms and licenses: Academic/Nonprofit Terms; Industry Terms
Depositor comments: GenBank Accession # AY599229
How to cite: pUC18PV-mini-Tn7T was a gift from Herbert Schweizer (Addgene plasmid # 64956 ; http://n2t.net/addgene:64956 ; RRID:Addgene_64956)
