>Addgene plasmid #64956 | pUC18PV-mini-Tn7T | addgene partial sequence | sequence record 115215 | pUC-3 5'-GCCATTCGCCATTCAGGCTGCGCAACTGTT-3'
TCTTCGCTATTACGCCAGCTAGAGGACCAGCCGCGTAACCTGGCAAAATCGGTTACGGTTGAGTAATAAA
TGGATGCCCTGCGTAAGCGGGTGTGGGCGGACAATAAAGTCTTAAACTGAACAAAATAGATCTAAACTAT
GACAATAAAGTCTTAAACTAGACAGAATAGTTGTAAACTGAAATCAGTCCAGTTATGCTGTGAAAAAGCA
TACTGGACTTTTGTTATGGCTAAAGCAAACTCTTCATTTTCTGAAGTGCAAATTGCCCGTCGTATTAAAG
AGGGGCGTGGGGTTCGAGGTCGACGGTATCGATAAGCTAGCTTAATTAGCTGAGCTTGGACTCCTGTTGA
TAGATCCAGTAATGACCTCAGAACTCCATCTGGATTTGTTCAGAACGCTCGGTTGCCGCCGGGCGTTTTT
TATTGGTGAGAATCCAAGCTAGACTGCGATGAGTGGCAGGGCGGGGCGTAATTTTTTTAAGGCAGTTATT
GGTGCCCTTAAACGCCTGGGGTAATGACTCTCTAGCTTGAGGCATCAAATAAAACGAAAGGCTCAGTCGA
AAGACTGGGCCTTTCGTTTTATCTGTTGTTTGTCGGTGAACGCTCTCCTGAGTAGGACAAATCCGCCGCT
AGGAGCTTGCGGCCCGGACGATATCATGCATGAGCTCACTAGTGGATCCCCCGGGCTGCAGGAATTCCTC
GAGAAGCTTGGGCCCGGTACCTCGCGAAGGCCTTGCAGGCCAACCAGATAAGTGAAATCTAG
