>Addgene plasmid #64956 | pUC18PV-mini-Tn7T | addgene partial sequence | sequence record 115216 | ASK-FN2 5'-CGGCCTTTTTACGGTTCCTG-3'
TGCGTTATCAGCTGATACCGCTCGCCGCAGCCGAACGACCGAGCGCAGCGGGTCAGTGAGCGAGGAAGCG
GAAGAGCGCCCAATACGCAAACCGCCTCTCCCCGCGCGTTGGCCGATTCATTAATGCAGCGCCCAAACAT
AACAGGAAGAAAAATGCCCCGCTGTGGGCGGACAAAATAGTTGGGAACTGGGAGGGGTGGAAATGGAGTT
TTTAAGGATTATTTAGGGAAGAGTGACAAAATAGATGGGAACTGGGTGTAGCGTCGTAAGCTAATACGAA
AATTAAAAATGACAAAATAGTTTGGAACTAGATTTCACTTATCTGGTTGGCCTGCAAGGCCTTCGCGAGG
TACCGGGCCCAAGCTTCTCGAGGAATTCCTGCAGCCCGGGGGATCCACTAGTGAGCTCATGCATGATATC
GTCCGGGCCGCAAGCTCCTAGCGGCGGATTTGTCCTACTCAGGAGAGCGTTCACCGACAAACAACAGATA
AAACGAAAGGCCCAGTCTTTCGACTGAGCCTTTCGTTTTATTTGATGCCTCAAGCTAGAGAGTCATTACC
CCAGGCGTTTAAGGGCACCAATAACTGCCTTAAAAAAATTACGCCCCGCCCTGCCACTCATCGCAGTCTA
GCTTGGATTCTCACCAATAAAAAACGCCCGGCGGCAACCGAGCGTTCTGAACAAATCCAGATGGAGTTCT
GAGGTCATTACTGGATCTATCAACAGGAGTCCAAGCTCAGCTAATTAAGCTAGCTTATCGATACCGTCGA
CCTCG
